>Addgene plasmid #189561 | pSCM167-Venus-VF-hADAM10(aa455-654) | addgene full sequence | sequence record 374541 | Addgene NGS Result
GACATTGATTATTGACTAGTTATTAATAGTAATCAATTACGGGGTCATTAGTTCATAGCCCATATATGGA
GTTCCGCGTTACATAACTTACGGTAAATGGCCCGCCTGGCTGACCGCCCAACGACCCCCGCCCATTGACG
TCAATAATGACGTATGTTCCCATAGTAACGCCAATAGGGACTTTCCATTGACGTCAATGGGTGGAGTATT
TACGGTAAACTGCCCACTTGGCAGTACATCAAGTGTATCATATGCCAAGTACGCCCCCTATTGACGTCAA
TGACGGTAAATGGCCCGCCTGGCATTATGCCCAGTACATGACCTTATGGGACTTTCCTACTTGGCAGTAC
ATCTACGTATTAGTCATCGCTATTACCATGGTGATGCGGTTTTGGCAGTACATCAATGGGCGTGGATAGC
GGTTTGACTCACGGGGATTTCCAAGTCTCCACCCCATTGACGTCAATGGGAGTTTGTTTTGGCACCAAAA
TCAACGGGACTTTCCAAAATGTCGTAACAACTCCGCCCCATTGACGCAAATGGGCGGTAGGCGTGTACGG
TGGGAGGTCTATATAAGCAGAGCTCTCTGGCTAACTAGAGAACCCACTGCTTACTGGCTTATCGAAATTA
ATACGACTCACTATAGGGAGACCCAAGCTTACCATGGTGAGCAAGGGCGAGGAGCTGTTCACCGGGGTGG
TGCCCATCCTGGTCGAGCTGGACGGCGACGTAAACGGCCACAAGTTCAGCGTGTCCGGCGAGGGCGAGGG
CGATGCCACCTACGGCAAGCTGACCCTGAAGCTGATCTGCACCACCGGCAAGCTGCCCGTGCCCTGGCCC
ACCCTCGTGACCACCCTGGGCTACGGCCTGCAGTGCTTCGCCCGCTACCCCGACCACATGAAGCAGCACG
ACTTCTTCAAGTCCGCCATGCCCGAAGGCTACGTCCAGGAGCGCACCATCTTCTTCAAGGACGACGGCAA
CTACAAGACCCGCGCCGAGGTGAAGTTCGAGGGCGACACCCTGGTGAACCGCATCGAGCTGAAGGGCATC
GACTTCAAGGAGGACGGCAACATCCTGGGGCACAAGCTGGAGTACAACTACAACAGCCACAACGTCTATA
TCACCGCCGACAAGCAGAAGAACGGCATCAAGGCCAACTTCAAGATCCGCCACAACATCGAGGACGGCGG
CGTGCAGCTCGCCGACCACTACCAGCAGAACACCCCCATCGGCGACGGCCCCGTGCTGCTGCCCGACAAC
CACTACCTGAGCTACCAGTCCGCCCTGAGCAAAGACCCCAACGAGAAGCGCGATCACATGGTCCTGCTGG
AGTTCGTGACCGCCGCCGGGATCACTCTCGGCATGGACGAGCTGTACAAGGGAGGGGGTGGATCTGGAGG
GGGTGGATCTAAGCTTATGGACTACAAGGACGACGATGACAAGGGTGGTGGATCCGAATTATCAACAAGT
TTGTACAAAAAAGCAGGCTTCGAAGGAGATAGAACCATGGCCGGCCAACCTATTTGTGGAAATGGAATGG
TAGAACAAGGTGAAGAATGTGATTGTGGCTATAGTGACCAGTGTAAAGATGAATGCTGCTTCGATGCAAA
TCAACCAGAGGGAAGAAAATGCAAACTGAAACCTGGGAAACAGTGCAGTCCAAGTCAAGGTCCTTGTTGT
ACAGCACAGTGTGCATTCAAGTCAAAGTCTGAGAAGTGTCGGGATGATTCAGACTGTGCAAGGGAAGGAA
TATGTAATGGCTTCACAGCTCTCTGCCCAGCATCTGACCCTAAACCAAACTTCACAGACTGTAATAGGCA
TACACAAGTGTGCATTAATGGGCAATGTGCAGGTTCTATCTGTGAGAAATATGGCTTAGAGGAGTGTACG
TGTGCCAGTTCTGATGGCAAAGATGATAAAGAATTATGCCATGTATGCTGTATGAAGAAAATGGACCCAT
CAACTTGTGCCAGTACAGGGTCTGTGCAGTGGAGTAGGCACTTCAGTGGTCGAACCATCACCCTGCAACC
TGGATCCCCTTGCAACGATTTTAGAGGTTACTGTGATGTCTTCATGCGGTGCAGATTAGTAGATGCTGAT
GGTCCTCTAAACCCAGCTTTCTTGTACAAAGTGGTTGATCTAGAGGGCCCTATTCTATAGTGTCACCTAA
ATGCTAGAGCTCGCTGATCAGCCTCGACTGTGCCTTCTAGTTGCCAGCCATCTGTTGTTTGCCCCTCCCC
CGTGCCTTCCTTGACCCTGGAAGGTGCCACTCCCACTGTCCTTTCCTAATAAAATGAGGAAATTGCATCG
CATTGTCTGAGTAGGTGTCATTCTATTCTGGGGGGTGGGGTGGGGCAGGACAGCAAGGGGGAGGATTGGG
AAGACAATAGCAGGCATGCTGGGGATGCGGTGGGCTCTATGGCTTCTGAGGCGGAAAGAACCAGCTGGGG
CTCTAGGGGGTATCCCC
[124 nt withheld, positions 2468-2591]
C
[91 nt withheld, positions 2593-2683]
A
[49 nt withheld, positions 2685-2733]
CCTTTGACGTTGGAGTCCACGTTCTTT
[37 nt withheld, positions 2761-2797]
ACCCTATCTCGGTCTATTCTTTTGATTTATAAGGGATTTTGCCGATTTCGGCCTATTGGTTAAAAAATGA
GCTGATTTAACAAAAATTTAACGCGAATTAATTCTGTGGAATGTGTGTCAGTTAGGGTGTGGAAAGTCCC
CAGGCTCCCCAGCAGGCAGAAGTATGCAAAGCATGCATCTCAATTAGTCAGCAACCAGGTGTGGAAAGTC
CCCAGGCTCCCCAGCAGGCAGAAGTATGCAAAGCATGCATCTCAATTAGTCAGCAACCATAGTCCCGCCC
CTAACTCCGCCCATCCCGCCCCTAACTCCGCCCAGTTCCGCCCATTCTCCGCCCCATGGCTGACTAATTT
TTTTTATTTATGCAGAGGCCGAGGCCGCCTCTGCCTCTGAGCTATTCCAGAAGTAGTGAGGAGGCTTTTT
TGGAGGCCTAGGCTTTTGCAAAAAGCTCCCGGGAGCTTGTATATCCATTTTCGGATCTGATCAAGAGACA
GGATGAGGATCGTTTCGCATGATTGAACAAGATGGATTGCACGCAGGTTCTCCGGCCGCTTGGGTGGAGA
GGCTATTCGGCTATGACTGGGCACAACAGACAATCGGCTGCTCTGATGCCGCCGTGTTCCGGCTGTCAGC
GCAGGGGCGCCCGGTTCTTTTTGTCAAGACCGACCTGTCCGGTGCCCTGAATGAACTGCAGGACGAGGCA
GCGCGGCTATCGTGGCTGGCCACGACGGGCGTTCCTTGCGCAGCTGTGCTCGACGTTGTCACTGAAGCGG
GAAGGGACTGGCTGCTATTGGGCGAAGTGCCGGGGCAGGATCTCCTGTCATCTCACCTTGCTCCTGCCGA
GAAAGTATCCATCATGGCTGATGCAATGCGGCGGCTGCATACGCTTGATCCGGCTACCTGCCCATTCGAC
CACCAAGCGAAACATCGCATCGAGCGAGCACGTACTCGGATGGAAGCCGGTCTTGTCGATCAGGATGATC
TGGACGAAGAGCATCAGGGGCTCGCGCCAGCCGAACTGTTCGCCAGGCTCAAGGCGCGCATGCCCGACGG
CGAGGATCTCGTCGTGACCCATGGCGATGCCTGCTTGCCGAATATCATGGTGGAAAATGGCCGCTTTTCT
GGATTCATCGACTGTGGCCGGCTGGGTGTGGCGGACCGCTATCAGGACATAGCGTTGGCTACCCGTGATA
TTGCTGAAGAGCTTGGCGGCGAATGGGCTGACCGCTTCCTCGTGCTTTACGGTATCGCCGCTCCCGATTC
GCAGCGCATCGCCTTCTATCGCCTTCTTGACGAGTTCTTCTGAGCGGGACTCTGGGGTTCGAAATGACCG
ACCAAGCGACGCCCAACCTGCCATCACGAGATTTCGATTCCACCGCCGCCTTCTATGAAAGGTTGGGCTT
CGGAATCGTTTTCCGGGACGCCGGCTGGATGATCCTCCAGCGCGGGGATCTCATGCTGGAGTTCTTCGCC
CACCCCAACTTGTTTATTGCAGCTTATAATGGTTACAAATAAAGCAATAGCATCACAAATTTCACAAATA
AAGCATTTTTTTCACTGCATTCTAGTTGTGGTTTGTCCAAACTCATCAATGTATCTTATCATGTCTGTAT
ACCGTCGACCTCTAGCTAGAGCTTGGCGTAATCATGGTCATAGCTGTTTCCTGTGTGAAATTGTTATCCG
CTCACAATTCCACACAACATACGAGCCGGAAGCATAAAGTGTAAAGCCTGGGGTGCCTAATGAGTGAGCT
AACTCACATTAATTGCGTTGCGCTCACTGCCCGCTTTCCAGTCGGGAAACCTGTCGTGCCAGCTGCATTA
ATGAATCGGCCAACGCGCGGGGAGAGGCGGTTTGCGTATTGGGCGCTCTTCCGCTTCCTCGCTCACTGAC
TCGCTGCGCTCGGTCGTTCGGCTGCGGCGAGCGGTATCAGCTCACTCAAAGGCGGTAATACGGTTATCCA
CAGAATCAGGGGATAACGCAGGAAAGAACATGTGAGCAAAAGGCCAGCAAAAGGCCAGGAACCGTAAAAA
GGCCGCGTTGCTGGCGTTTTTCCATAGGCTCCGCCCCCCTGACGAGCATCACAAAAATCGACGCTCAAGT
CAGAGGTGGCGAAACCCGACAGGACTATAAAGATACCAGGCGTTTCCCCCTGGAAGCTCCCTCGTGCGCT
CTCCTGTTCCGACCCTGCCGCTTACCGGATACCTGTCCGCCTTTCTCCCTTCGGGAAGCGTGGCGCTTTC
TCATAGCTCACGCTGTAGGTATCTCAGTTCGGTGTAGGTCGTTCGCTCCAAGCTGGGCTGTGTGCACGAA
CCCCCCGTTCAGCCCGACCGCTGCGCCTTATCCGGTAACTATCGTCTTGAGTCCAACCCGGTAAGACACG
ACTTATCGCCACTGGCAGCAGCCACTGGTAACAGGATTAGCAGAGCGAGGTATGTAGGCGGTGCTACAGA
GTTCTTGAAGTGGTGGCCTAACTACGGCTACACTAGAAGAACAGTATTTGGTATCTGCGCTCTGCTGAAG
CCAGTTACCTTCGGAAAAAGAGTTGGTAGCTCTTGATCCGGCAAACAAACCACCGCTGGTAGCGGTGGTT
TTTTTGTTTGCAAGCAGCAGATTACGCGCAGAAAAAAAGGATCTCAAGAAGATCCTTTGATCTTTTCTAC
GGGGTCTGACGCTCAGTGGAACGAAAACTCACGTTAAGGGATTTTGGTCATGAGATTATCAAAAAGGATC
TTCACCTAGATCCTTTTAAATTAAAAATGAAGTTTTAAATCAATCTAAAGTATATATGAGTAAACTTGGT
CTGACAGTTACCAATGCTTAATCAGTGAGGCACCTATCTCAGCGATCTGTCTATTTCGTTCATCCATAGT
TGCCTGACTCCCCGTCGTGTAGATAACTACGATACGGGAGGGCTTACCATCTGGCCCCAGTGCTGCAATG
ATACCGCGAGACCCACGCTCACCGGCTCCAGATTTATCAGCAATAAACCAGCCAGCCGGAAGGGCCGAGC
GCAGAAGTGGTCCTGCAACTTTATCCGCCTCCATCCAGTCTATTAATTGTTGCCGGGAAGCTAGAGTAAG
TAGTTCGCCAGTTAATAGTTTGCGCAACGTTGTTGCCATTGCTACAGGCATCGTGGTGTCACGCTCGTCG
TTTGGTATGGCTTCATTCAGCTCCGGTTCCCAACGATCAAGGCGAGTTACATGATCCCCCATGTTGTGCA
AAAAAGCGGTTAGCTCCTTCGGTCCTCCGATCGTTGTCAGAAGTAAGTTGGCCGCAGTGTTATCACTCAT
GGTTATGGCAGCACTGCATAATTCTCTTACTGTCATGCCATCCGTAAGATGCTTTTCTGTGACTGGTGAG
TACTCAACCAAGTCATTCTGAGAATAGTGTATGCGGCGACCGAGTTGCTCTTGCCCGGCGTCAATACGGG
ATAATACCGCGCCACATAGCAGAACTTTAAAAGTGCTCATCATTGGAAAACGTTCTTCGGGGCGAAAACT
CTCAAGGATCTTACCGCTGTTGAGATCCAGTTCGATGTAACCCACTCGTGCACCCAACTGATCTTCAGCA
TCTTTTACTTTCACCAGCGTTTCTGGGTGAGCAAAAACAGGAAGGCAAAATGCCGCAAAAAAGGGAATAA
GGGCGACACGGAAATGTTGAATACTCATACTCTTCCTTTTTCAATATTATTGAAGCATTTATCAGGGTTA
TTGTCTCATGAGCGGATACATATTTGAATGTATTTAGAAAAATAAACAAATAGGGGTTCCGCGCACATTT
CCCCGAAAAGTGCCACCTGACGTCGACGGATCGGGAGATCTCCCGATCCCCTATGGTGCACTCTCAGTAC
AATCTGCTCTGATGCCGCATAGTTAAGCCAGTATCTGCTCCCTGCTTGTGTGTTGGAGGTCGCTGAGTAG
TGCGCGAGCAAAATTTAAGCTACAACAAGGCAAGGCTTGACCGACAATTGCATGAAGAATCTGCTTAGGG
TTAGGCGTTTTGCGCTGCTTCGCGATGTACGGGCCAGATATACGCGTT
Features (pLannotate 1.2.2; 25 found; start..end, strand, type, name):
      1..380     +  enhancer       CMV enhancer: human cytomegalovirus immediate early enhancer
    381..584     +  promoter       CMV promoter: human cytomegalovirus (CMV) immediate early promoter
    580..613     +  LTR            5' LTR (truncated) (fragment): truncated 5' long terminal repeat (LTR) from HIV-1
    629..647     +  promoter       T7 promoter: promoter for bacteriophage T7 RNA polymerase
    664..1380    +  CDS            Venus: Venus is a basic (constitutively fluorescent) yellow fluorescent protein published in 2002, derived from Aequorea victoria. It is reported to be a rapidly-maturing weak dimer with moderate acid sensitivity.
   1423..1443    +  CDS            FLAG (fragment): FLAG® epitope tag, followed by an enterokinase cleavage site
   1465..1489    +  protein_bind   attB1: mutant version of attB; recombination site for the Gateway® BP reaction BP Clonase™
   1510..2109    +  CDS            ADAM10 (fragment): ADA10_HUMAN - Also known as KUZ, MADM. Experimental evidence at protein level: Swiss-Prot protein existence level 1. (Microbial infection) Promotes the cytotoxic activity of S.aureus hly by binding to the toxin at zonula adherens and promoting formation of toxin pores. From Homo sapiens (Human).
   2111..2135    -  protein_bind   attB2: mutant version of attB; recombination site for the Gateway® BP reaction BP Clonase™
   2154..2172    -  promoter       SP6 promoter: promoter for bacteriophage SP6 RNA polymerase
   2198..2422    +  polyA_signal   bGH poly(A) signal: bovine growth hormone polyadenylation signal
   2426..2447    +  promoter       SV40 promoter (fragment): SV40 enhancer and early promoter
   2468..2896    +  rep_origin     f1 ori (sequence partly withheld): f1 bacteriophage origin of replication; arrow indicates direction of (+) strand synthesis
   2910..3239    +  promoter       SV40 promoter: SV40 enhancer and early promoter
   3306..4097    +  CDS            neo: KKA2_KLEPN - Also known as kan, nptII. Experimental evidence at protein level: Swiss-Prot protein existence level 1. Resistance to kanamycin, neomycin, paromomycin, ribostamycin, butirosin and gentamicin B. From Klebsiella pneumoniae.
   4121..4279    +  CDS            ble (fragment): BLE_KLEPN - Experimental evidence at protein level: Swiss-Prot protein existence level 1. Binding protein with a strong affinity to the bleomycin family of antibiotics. Binds to CL990; an antimitotic-antibiotic compound. From Klebsiella pneumoniae.
   4274..4395    +  polyA_signal   SV40 poly(A) signal: SV40 polyadenylation signal
   4468..4484    -  protein_bind   lac operator: The lac repressor binds to the lac operator to inhibit transcription in E. coli. This inhibition can be relieved by adding lactose or isopropyl-β-D-thiogalactopyranoside (IPTG). lac repressor encoded by lacI
   4492..4522    -  promoter       lac promoter: promoter for the E. coli lac operon
   4537..4558    -  protein_bind   CAP binding site: CAP binding activates transcription in the presence of cAMP. E. coli catabolite activator protein
   4571..4663    -  CDS            lacI (fragment): lac repressor; lacI; The lac repressor binds to the lac operator to inhibit transcription in E. coli. This inhibition can be relieved by adding lactose or isopropyl-β-D-thiogalactopyranoside (IPTG).
   4846..5434    -  rep_origin     ori: high-copy-number ColE1/pMB1/pBR322/pUC origin of replication
   5605..6465    -  CDS            AmpR: β-lactamase; bla; confers resistance to ampicillin, carbenicillin, and related antibiotics
   6466..6570    -  promoter       AmpR promoter: bla
   6629..6681    -  misc_feature   bom (fragment): basis of mobility region from pBR322
