[The description below was written by a language model from this plasmid's Addgene catalogue record and pLannotate feature annotations shown in this document.]
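Description:
pSCM167-Venus-VF-hADAM10(aa455-654) is a 6.8 kb mammalian expression plasmid built on a customized pSCM167-Venus backbone. It is propagated in E. coli through a high-copy ColE1/pUC-type origin and selected with ampicillin via the AmpR (β-lactamase) cassette. An f1 origin is also present. For mammalian cells, a separate SV40 early promoter drives the neo (aminoglycoside phosphotransferase) gene, followed by an SV40 polyadenylation signal. This cassette would allow G418 selection of stable transfectants, although the record does not state that use. Several short annotations, namely the truncated HIV-1 LTR fragment, the ble, lacI and bom fragments, and the lac promoter/operator region, look like backbone remnants rather than functional parts of the design.

The payload is a single expression unit driven by the CMV immediate early enhancer and promoter and terminated by the bGH poly(A) signal. It begins with the yellow fluorescent protein Venus, followed by a FLAG epitope; together these presumably make up the N-terminal "VF" tag listed in the catalogue entry. Next come an attB1 site, a 600 bp fragment of human ADAM10, and an attB2 site. The att sites reflect insertion of the fragment by Gateway recombination. The insert encodes only amino acids 455-654, which cover the disintegrin and cysteine-rich domains, so the other regions of the full-length protein, including the metalloprotease domain, are left out. T7 and SP6 promoters flank the cassette.

The stated purpose is expression of this ADAM10 truncation in mammalian cells. The Venus portion allows fluorescent detection of the fusion protein and the FLAG epitope allows antibody-based detection or pulldown. The record does not specify a particular assay.
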