Addgene plasmid #189561: pSCM167-Venus-VF-hADAM10(aa455-654)
Purpose: Protein expression ADAM10 in mammalian cells. Contains only disintegrin and cysteine rich domains--amino acids 455-654
Depositing lab: Haian Fu.
Backbone
  Vector backbone: pSCM167-Venus (Fu lab)
  Backbone manufacturer: Customized backbone from Fu lab
  Vector type: Mammalian Expression
Growth in bacteria
  Bacterial resistance: Ampicillin, 100 μg/mL
  Growth temperature: 37°C
  Growth strain: DH5alpha
  Copy number: High Copy
Gene/Insert
  Gene/Insert name: truncated ADAM metallopeptidase domain 10 (alt name: ADAM10; RAK; kuz; AD10; AD18; MADM; CD156c; CDw156; HsT18717)
  Species: H. sapiens (human)
  Mutation: contains aa 455-654
  Entrez Gene: ADAM10 (a.k.a. AD10, AD18, CD156c, CDw156, HsT18717, MADM, RAK, kuz)
  Tag / fusion protein: VF (N terminal on insert)
  Cloning method: Gateway Cloning
Terms and licenses: Academic/Nonprofit Terms; Industry Terms: Not Available to Industry
How to cite: pSCM167-Venus-VF-hADAM10(aa455-654) was a gift from Haian Fu (Addgene plasmid # 189561 ; http://n2t.net/addgene:189561 ; RRID:Addgene_189561)
